Addgene plasmid #67307: pDONR221-ARF1-no stop
Purpose: hArf1 without stop codon in Gateway Entry vector
Depositing lab: Richard Kahn. Depositing organization: Emory University. Publication: Tool box: Plasmids for the expression or knockdown of human ARF Family GTPases (ARF/ARL/SAR) and their co-expression in bacteria with N-myristoyltransferases. Kerr SC, Kahn RA. Cell Logist. 2015 Sep 21;5(3):e1090523. doi: 10.1080/21592799.2015.1090523. eCollection 2015 Jul-Sep. PubMed 27057421.
Backbone
  Vector backbone: pDONR221
  Backbone manufacturer: Life Technologies
  Vector type: Bacterial Expression ; Gateway Entry vector
Growth in bacteria
  Bacterial resistance: Kanamycin, 50 μg/mL
  Growth temperature: 37°C
  Growth strain: DH5alpha
  Copy number: High Copy
Gene/Insert
  Gene/Insert name: ARF1 (alt name: pRK1n-221)
  Species: H. sapiens (human)
  Entrez Gene: ARF1 (a.k.a. PVNH8)
  Promoter: None
  Cloning method: Gateway Cloning
  Sequencing primers: 5′ M13-Fwd; 3′ M13-Rev
Terms and licenses: Academic/Nonprofit Terms; Industry Terms: Not Available to Industry
How to cite: pDONR221-ARF1-no stop was a gift from Richard Kahn (Addgene plasmid # 67307 ; http://n2t.net/addgene:67307 ; RRID:Addgene_67307)
