[The description below was written by a language model from this plasmid's Addgene catalogue record.]
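Description:
pDONR221-ARF1-no stop is a Gateway entry clone built on the pDONR221 donor backbone, carrying the open reading frame of human ARF1, a small GTPase of the ARF family, with its stop codon removed. It is maintained in E. coli as a high-copy plasmid under kanamycin selection. Although the record lists it under bacterial expression, it also states that there is no promoter driving the insert, so the plasmid functions as a storage and shuttle vector rather than as an expression construct in its own right.

The insert was introduced by Gateway recombination. In an entry clone of this type, the coding sequence is normally flanked by attL recombination sites, which allow it to be transferred in a defined orientation and reading frame into any compatible destination vector through an LR reaction. No feature table is provided, however, so the exact sites and junctions cannot be confirmed from this record. Omitting the stop codon lets translation continue from ARF1 into downstream sequence supplied by the destination vector, which makes this version suitable for generating C-terminally tagged or fused ARF1 proteins. C-terminal placement is generally relevant for ARF proteins because their N-terminus is a site of myristoylation. M13 forward and reverse primer sites flank the insert for sequence verification.

The plasmid belongs to a toolbox of constructs for expressing or knocking down human ARF, ARL and SAR family GTPases, where it serves as a starting point for moving ARF1 into expression vectors for different hosts.
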