>Addgene plasmid #67307 | pDONR221-ARF1-no stop | addgene partial sequence | sequence record 118160 | M13-Rev 5'-CAGGAAACAGCTATGACC-3'
TCAGCTGGATGGCAATAATGATTTTATTTTGACTGATAGTGACCTGTTCGTTGCAACCATTGATAAGCAA
TGCTTTCTTATAATGCCAACTTTTGTACAAGAAAGCTGGGTCCTTCTGGTTCCGGAGCTGATTGGACAGC
CAGTCCAGTCCTTCATAGAGCCCGTCGCCGCTGGTGGCGCAGGTGGCCTGAATGTACCAGTTCCTGTGGC
GTAGTGAGTGCAGCCCCAGCTTGTCTGTGATCTCGGCCGCATTCATGGCGTTGGGGAGGTCCTGCTTGTT
GGCGAACACCAGGAGGACAGCATCCCGGAGCTCGTCCTCGGCCAGCATCCTCATGAGCTCCTCACGGGCC
TCGTTCACACGCTCTCTGTCATTGCTGTCCACCACGAAGATCAGGCCTTGTGTGTTCTGGAAGTAGTGGC
GCCACAGGGGCCGGATCTTGTCCTGGCCACCCACGTCCCACACAGTGAAGCTGATGTTCTTGTACTCCAC
GGTTTCCACGTTGAAGCCTATGGTGGGAATGGTGGTCACGATCTCACCCAGCTTAAGCTTGTAGAGGATC
GTGGTCTTCCCTGCAGCATCCAGGCCCACCATGAGGATGCGCATTTCTTTTTTGCCAAAAAGGCCCTTGA
AGAGGTTGGCGAAGATGTTCCCCATGGTTCTATCTCCTTCTAAGCCTGCTTTTTTGTACAAAGTTGGCAT
TATAAAAAAGCATTGCTCATCAATTTGTTGCAACGAACAGGTCACTATCAGTCAAAATAAAATCATTATT
TGGGGCCC
